Addgene plasmid #179063: pBBK79 pHomL-RPL18Bp-Scarlet(rfp)-Link-YPT7-SSA1t-HomR (AmpR)
Purpose: Vector containing a yeast integration cassette for RPL18B-driven expression of Scarlet(rfp)-Link-YPT7, a marker for the vacuole, late endosome
Depositing lab: Vincent Martin. Depositing organization: Concordia University. Publication: The MyLo CRISPR-Cas9 Toolkit: A Markerless Yeast Localization and Overexpression CRISPR-Cas9 Toolkit. Bean BDM, Whiteway M, Martin VJJ. G3 (Bethesda). 2022 Jun 16. pii: 6609175. doi: 10.1093/g3journal/jkac154. PubMed 35708612.
Backbone
  Vector backbone: pYTK089 (ColE1, AmpR)
  Vector type: Yeast Expression
Growth in bacteria
  Bacterial resistance: Ampicillin, 100 μg/mL
  Growth temperature: 37°C
  Growth strain: DH5alpha
  Copy number: High Copy
Gene/Insert
  Gene/Insert name: RPL18Bp-Scarlet(rfp)-Link-YPT7
  Species: S. cerevisiae (budding yeast)
  Cloning method: Restriction Enzyme; 5′ cloning site Unknown (unknown if destroyed); 3′ cloning site Unknown (unknown if destroyed)
Terms and licenses: Academic/Nonprofit Terms; Industry Terms: Not Available to Industry
Depositor comments: Part of the Markerless Yeast Localization and Overexpression (MyLO) CRISPR-Cas9 Toolkit. Vector cloned using BsaI Golden Gate cloning
How to cite: pBBK79 pHomL-RPL18Bp-Scarlet(rfp)-Link-YPT7-SSA1t-HomR (AmpR) was a gift from Vincent Martin (Addgene plasmid # 179063 ; http://n2t.net/addgene:179063 ; RRID:Addgene_179063)
