[The description below was written by a language model from this plasmid's Addgene catalogue record and pLannotate feature annotations shown in this document.]
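Description:
pBBK79 is a 6.3 kb yeast integration-cassette plasmid from the Markerless Yeast Localization and Overexpression (MyLO) CRISPR-Cas9 toolkit, built by BsaI Golden Gate assembly on the pYTK089 backbone. In E. coli it is maintained at high copy through a ColE1/pUC-type origin and selected with ampicillin via the β-lactamase gene and its native promoter. No complete yeast replication origin or auxotrophic marker is annotated. The table shows only short fragments resembling ARS1, the HIS3 promoter and the HIS3 coding sequence on either side of the expression unit. Their flanking positions suggest they lie within the left and right homology arms (HomL and HomR) named in the construct title, although the record does not define the arms or the genomic target locus.

The payload is a fusion gene in which a red fluorescent protein, annotated as mScarlet-I, is joined through a short linker to the N-terminus of S. cerevisiae Ypt7 (also known as Vam4). Ypt7 is a Rab-family GTPase associated with the vacuole and late endosome. Placing the fluorophore at the N-terminus leaves the C-terminal end of the Rab free, which is where such proteins are normally lipid-modified for membrane attachment. According to the name and purpose fields, expression is driven by the RPL18B promoter and terminated by the SSA1 terminator, although neither element was picked up by the automated annotation. The cassette is intended as a donor for homology-directed, marker-free integration into the yeast genome, presumably after Cas9 cleavage as the toolkit's name implies. The resulting strains carry a stably expressed red marker for the vacuole and late endosome, useful in colocalization and organelle imaging studies.
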