Features (pLannotate 1.2.2; 10 found; start..end, strand, type, name):
      1..861     -  CDS            AmpR: β-lactamase; bla; confers resistance to ampicillin, carbenicillin, and related antibiotics
    862..966     -  promoter       AmpR promoter: bla
   1069..1657    +  rep_origin     ori: high-copy-number ColE1/pMB1/pBR322/pUC origin of replication
   2391..2510    +  rep_origin     ARS1 (fragment): S. cerevisiae autonomously replicating sequence ARS1/ARS416
   2515..2561    +  promoter       HIS3 promoter (fragment): S. cerevisiae HIS3
   2562..2624    +  CDS            HIS3 (fragment): imidazoleglycerol-phosphate dehydratase, required for histidine biosynthesis; S. cerevisiae HIS3; yeast auxotrophic marker
   3528..4223    +  CDS            mScarlet-I: mScarlet-I is a basic (constitutively fluorescent) red fluorescent protein published in 2016, derived from synthetic construct. It is reported to be a rapidly-maturing monomer with moderate acid sensitivity.
   4251..4874    +  CDS            YPT7: YPT7_YEAST - Also known as VAM4 From Saccharomyces cerevisiae (strain ATCC 204508 / S288c) (Baker's yeast).
   5927..5953    +  rep_origin     ARS1 (fragment): S. cerevisiae autonomously replicating sequence ARS1/ARS416
   6050..6171    +  CDS            HIS3 (fragment): imidazoleglycerol-phosphate dehydratase, required for histidine biosynthesis; S. cerevisiae HIS3; yeast auxotrophic marker
>Addgene plasmid #179063 | pBBK79 pHomL-RPL18Bp-Scarlet(rfp)-Link-YPT7-SSA1t-HomR (AmpR) | addgene full sequence | sequence record 360904 | Addgene NGS Result
TTACCAATGCTTAATCAGTGAGGCACCTATCTCAGCGATCTGTCTATTTCGTTCATCCATAGTTGCCTGA
CTCCCCGTCGTGTAGATAACTACGATACGGGAGGGCTTACCATCTGGCCCCAGTGCTGCAATGATACCGC
GGGACCCACGCTCACCGGCTCCAGATTTATCAGCAATAAACCAGCCAGCCGGAAGGGCCGAGCGCAGAAG
TGGTCCTGCAACTTTATCCGCCTCCATCCAGTCTATTAATTGTTGCCGGGAAGCTAGAGTAAGTAGTTCG
CCAGTTAATAGTTTGCGCAACGTTGTTGCCATTGCTACAGGCATCGTGGTGTCACGCTCGTCGTTTGGTA
TGGCTTCATTCAGCTCCGGTTCCCAACGATCAAGGCGAGTTACATGATCCCCCATGTTGTGCAAAAAAGC
GGTTAGCTCCTTCGGTCCTCCGATCGTTGTCAGAAGTAAGTTGGCCGCAGTGTTATCACTCATGGTTATG
GCAGCACTGCATAATTCTCTTACTGTCATGCCATCCGTAAGATGCTTTTCTGTGACTGGTGAGTACTCAA
CCAAGTCATTCTGAGAATAGTGTATGCGGCGACCGAGTTGCTCTTGCCCGGCGTCAATACGGGATAATAC
CGCGCCACATAGCAGAACTTTAAAAGTGCTCATCATTGGAAAACGTTCTTCGGGGCGAAAACTCTCAAGG
ATCTTACCGCTGTTGAGATCCAGTTCGATGTAACCCACTCGTGCACCCAACTGATCTTCAGCATCTTTTA
CTTTCACCAGCGTTTCTGGGTGAGCAAAAACAGGAAGGCAAAATGCCGCAAAAAAGGGAATAAGGGCGAC
ACGGAAATGTTGAATACTCATACTCTTCCTTTTTCAATATTATTGAAGCATTTATCAGGGTTATTGTCTC
ATGAGCGGATACATATTTGAATGTATTTAGAAAAATAAACAAATAGGGGTTCCGCGCACATTTCCCCGAA
AAGTGCCACCTGTCATGACCAAAATCCCTTAACGTGAGTTTTCGTTCCACTGAGCGTCAGACCCCGTAGA
AAAGATCAAAGGATCTTCTTGAGATCCTTTTTTTCTGCGCGTAATCTGCTGCTTGCAAACAAAAAAACCA
CCGCTACCAGCGGTGGTTTGTTTGCCGGATCAAGAGCTACCAACTCTTTTTCCGAAGGTAACTGGCTTCA
GCAGAGCGCAGATACCAAATACTGTTCTTCTAGTGTAGCCGTAGTTAGGCCACCACTTCAAGAACTCTGT
AGCACCGCCTACATACCTCGCTCTGCTAATCCTGTTACCAGTGGCTGCTGCCAGTGGCGATAAGTCGTGT
CTTACCGGGTTGGACTCAAGACGATAGTTACCGGATAAGGCGCAGCGGTCGGGCTGAACGGGGGGTTCGT
GCACACAGCCCAGCTTGGAGCGAACGACCTACACCGAACTGAGATACCTACAGCGTGAGCTATGAGAAAG
CGCCACGCTTCCCGAAGGGAGAAAGGCGGACAGGTATCCGGTAAGCGGCAGGGTCGGAACAGGAGAGCGC
ACGAGGGAGCTTCCAGGGGGAAACGCCTGGTATCTTTATAGTCCTGTCGGGTTTCGCCACCTCTGACTTG
AGCGTCGATTTTTGTGATGCTCGTCAGGGGGGCGGAGCCTATGGAAAAACGCCAGCAACGCGGCCTTTTT
ACGGTTCCTGGCCTTTTGCTGGCCTTTTGCTCACATGTTCTTTCCTGCGTTATCCCCTGATTCTGTGGAT
AACCGTGCGGCCGCCAATGTTATCTATTGGCAGATGTTCATACGGGGCTTTCAAATATTGATGAAATTAT
GTGATGTTTAGAAGAAGATTCGAACTGTTTTCAGTAGATTTGGTAACTGTGCAACCATAACTCATGCCCC
CTATTTATCGGCATTGAGATTGTAAAGGAAGTAAAACGCATTTTTGCAGATCTGTTCTCTTATGTATTTT
TAATCGTCCTTGTATGGAAGTATCAAAGGGGACGTTCTTCACCTCCTTGGAAAACGCAAACTTTCTTTTT
GCCTATCACAGTATCTTATCGAGCTAACTATTTTCGACACACATGAAAAAGCAGAAATATTAACGAAAAA
GAAAAGAAAGACCATGTCATGTACGGGCAATCAGAATATGCAAGATGAGCGGGAACGGGCGAAATGTGCA
CGCGCACAACTTACGAAACGCGGATGAGTCACTGACAGCCACCGCAGAGGTTCTGACTCCTACTGAGCTC
TATTGGAGGTGGCAGAACCGGTAATCCCACAGTGAGCAACTTGACAAACCAACAGATATAGGCTGTGTCT
TAAAATATACCATCCAATACCTTGATGAACTTTTCAAAGATGACTAAAATAAGTGAAATTTCAACATTAA
CTTCGAGCTGTAAACACAGTGGTTTCTTTGCATAAACACCATCAGCCTCAAGTCGTCAAGTAAAGATTTC
GTGTTCATGCAGATAGATAACAATCTATATGTTGATAATTAGCGTTGCCTCATCAATGCGTACACGAAGA
ATATACTAAAAAATGAGCAGGCAAGATAAACGAAGGCAAAGATGACAGAGCAGAAAGCCCTAGTAAAGCG
TATTACAAATGAAACCAAGATTCAGATTGCGATCCCTGAATTCGCATCTAGATGGTAGAGCCACAAACAG
CCGGTACAAGCAACGATCTCCAGGACCATCTGAATCATGCGCGGATGACACGAACTCACGACGGCGATCA
CAGACATTAACCCACAGTACAGACACTGCGACAACGTGGCAATTCGTCGCAATACCGTCTCACTGAACTG
GCCGATAATTGCAGACGAACGAAGAGGATGTCCAATATTTTTTTTAAGGAATAAGGATACTTCAAGACTA
GATTCCCCCCTGCATTCCCATCAGAACCGTAAACCTTGGCGCTTTCCTTGGGAAGTATTCAAGAAGTGCC
TTGTCCGGTTTCTGTGGCTCACAAACCAGCGCGCCCGATATGGCTTTCTTTTCACTTATGAATGTACCAG
TACGGGACAATTAGAACGCTCCTGTAACAATCTCTTTGCAAATGTGGGGTTACATTCTAACCATGTCACA
CTGCTGACGAAATTCAAAGTAAAAAAAAATGGGACCACGTCTTGAGAACGATAGATTTTCTTTATTTTAC
ATTGAACAGTCGTTGTCTCAGCGCGCTTTATGTTTTCATTCATACTTCATATTATAAAATAACAAAAGAA
GAATTTCATATTCACGCCCAAGAAATCAGGCTGCTTTCCAAATGCAATTGACACTTCATTAGCCATCACA
CAAAACTCTTTCTTGCTGGAGCTTCTTTTAAAAAAGACCTCAGTACACCAAACACGTTACCCGACCTCGT
TATTTTACGACAACTATGATAAAATTCTGAAGAAAAAATAAAAAAATTTTCATACTTCTTGCTTTTATTT
AAACCATTGAATGATTTCTTTTGAACAAAACTACCTGTTTCACCAAAGGAAATAGAAAGAAAAAATCAAT
TAGAAGAAAACAAAAAACAAAAGATCTATGGTTAGTAAAGGTGAAGCTGTTATAAAAGAATTCATGAGGT
TTAAAGTTCATATGGAAGGTTCAATGAATGGTCATGAATTTGAAATTGAAGGTGAAGGTGAAGGTAGACC
ATATGAAGGTACACAAACTGCTAAATTGAAAGTTACTAAAGGTGGTCCATTACCATTTTCTTGGGATATT
TTGTCTCCACAATTCATGTATGGTTCTAGAGCTTTTATTAAGCATCCAGCTGATATTCCAGATTATTATA
AACAATCTTTTCCTGAAGGTTTTAAATGGGAAAGAGTTATGAATTTCGAAGATGGTGGTGCTGTTACTGT
TACTCAAGATACTTCTTTGGAAGATGGTACTTTAATCTATAAAGTTAAATTGAGAGGTACTAATTTTCCA
CCAGATGGTCCAGTTATGCAAAAGAAAACTATGGGTTGGGAAGCATCTACTGAAAGATTGTATCCAGAAG
ATGGTGTTTTGAAAGGAGACATTAAGATGGCTTTGAGATTGAAAGATGGTGGTCGGTACCTGGCCGACTT
CAAGACCACCTATAAAGCTAAAAAACCAGTTCAAATGCCAGGTGCATATAATGTTGATAGAAAGTTAGAT
ATAACGTCGCATAACGAGGACTATACTGTAGTTGAACAATATGAACGTAGTGAAGGTAGACATAGTACCG
GAGGAATGGATGAATTGTATAAATCTGGTCCTTCTGGCCCAACTGGTTCTATGTCTTCTAGAAAAAAAAA
TATTTTGAAAGTAATCATCCTAGGTGACTCTGGTGTTGGGAAGACCTCCTTGATGCACCGTTATGTCAAT
GATAAGTATTCTCAACAGTATAAAGCAACAATTGGGGCTGACTTTTTAACAAAAGAGGTGACAGTTGACG
GTGATAAAGTTGCCACCATGCAAGTTTGGGATACTGCTGGACAGGAACGTTTCCAATCACTGGGTGTTGC
TTTCTATAGAGGTGCAGATTGTTGCGTTTTGGTCTACGATGTGACCAATGCCAGTTCCTTTGAGAATATT
AAGTCTTGGCGAGATGAATTTCTAGTGCATGCGAACGTAAACTCACCAGAAACATTTCCATTTGTTATAC
TGGGAAATAAAATTGATGCCGAAGAATCTAAAAAAATTGTATCAGAAAAGTCCGCTCAGGAGCTTGCTAA
ATCATTAGGCGATATTCCTTTGTTTTTAACAAGTGCCAAAAACGCCATAAACGTTGATACCGCATTTGAA
GAAATTGCAAGGAGTGCTTTACAACAGAATCAAGCTGATACAGAAGCCTTTGAAGATGACTATAATGATG
CCATCAATATTCGCCTAGATGGAGAAAATAATTCTTGTAGCTGTTAGCGAGATCCTAACTCGAGGCCAAT
TGGTGCGGCAATTGATAATAACGAAAATGTCTTTTAATGATCTGGGTATAATGAGGAATTTTCCGAACGT
TTTTACTTTATATATATATATACATGTAACATATATTCTATACGCTATAGAGAAAGGAAATTTTTCAATT
AAAAAAAAAATAGAGAAAGAGTTTCACTTCTTGATTATCGCTAACACTAATGGTTGAAGTACTGCTACTT
TAATTTTATGCTGCCAATGAGACGACGGGGTCATCACGGCTCATCATGCGCCAAACAAATGTGTGCAATA
CACGCTCGGATGACTGCATGATGACCGCACTGACTGGGGACAGCAGATCCACCTAAGCCTGTGAGAGAAG
CAGACACCCGACAGATCAAGGCAGTTAACTAGTGCACTGCAGTACAAATCGTCCCCAACAAAAGTGGGCT
CTCAAAATTCATCACATTTAAATGCATATAGGAAGAGCAACAGTTGGTTTGCATCTGATGTTCCTTAAAG
ATTTCGACATAATGTGCGAAGTAGATCCCTTCAGCACTGTACTTGTTTTTGCGACTAGATTGTAAATCAT
TCTTTATTTAATCTCTTTCTTTAACTACTGCTTAAAGTATAATTTGGTCCGTAGTTTAATAACTATACTA
AGCGAACGCTCTCTCGAAATTTTTCTTAACGCGTCCTTGTACTGCGTCTAACGCTTTTGCCACTTGGATT
TCTATTATAGGAAATAGTCTCACTTACTGGGCGACGAATTTTCGCGTTTTGATGAAGCACAGGAAGAATT
TCTTTATGCTCAGAAGTTTGACAGCAAGCAAGTTCATCATTCGAACTAGCCTTATTGTTTTAGTTCAGTG
ACAGCGAACTGCCGTACTCGATGCTTTATTTCTCACGGTAGAGCGGAAGAACAGATAGATCCCTACATAT
TGCTACCACTTCTATTACACAATAGTTTCAATAGCTTGCAGCGTAGCTAAACTCTAAAATTTATCTAAAT
CACTCATATAAACCGAACCCTTCCCCTTCCGCTTATAGTACAGCTGATGCTCCTTCACTATTTTAACATG
TGGAATTCTTGAAAGAATGAAATCGCCATGCCAAGCCATCACACGGTCTTTTATGCAATTGATTGACCGC
CTGCAACACATAGGCAGTAAAATTTTTACAAGCAGTAGCAGAACAGGCCACACAATCGCAAGTGATTAAC
GTCCACACAGGTATAGGGTTTCTGGACCATATGATACATGCTCTGGCCAAGCATTCCGGCTGGTCGCTAA
TCGTTGAGTGCCGAGCGGCCGCGATTATCAAAAAGGATCTTCACCTAGATCCTTTTAAATTAAAAATGAA
GTTTTAAATCAATCTAAAGTATATATGAGTAAACTTGGTCTGACAG
